>Addgene plasmid #23599 | pDONR223-SGK3 | depositor partial sequence | sequence record 10726 | Author sequence
ATGCAAAGAGATCACACCATGGACTACAAGGAAAGCTGCCCAAGTGTAAGCATTCCCAGCTCCGATGAAC
ACAGAGAGAAAAAGAAGAGGTTTACTGTTTATAAAGTTCTGGTTTCAGTGGGAAGAAGTGAATGGTTTGT
CTTCAGGAGATATGCAGAGTTTGATAAACTTTATAACACTTTAAAAAAACAGTTTCCTGCTATGGCCCTG
AAGATTCCTGCCAAGAGAATATTTGGTGATAATTTTGATCCAGATTTTATTAAACAAAGACGAGCAGGAC
TAAACGAATTCATTCAGAACCTAGTTAGGTATCCAGAACTTTATAACCATCCAGATGTCAGAGCATTCCT
TCAAATGGACAGTCCAAAACACCAGTCAGATCCATCTGAAGATGAGGATGAAAGAAGTTCTCAGAAGCTA
CACTCTACCTCACAGAACATCAACCTGGGACCGTCTGGAAATCCTCATGCCAAACCAACTGACTTTGATT
TCTTAAAAGTTATTGGAAAAGGCAGCTTTGGCAAGGTTCTTCTTGCAAAACGGAAACTGGATGGAAAATT
TTATGCTGTCAAAGTGTTACAGAAAAAAATAGTTCTCAACAGAAAAGAGCAAAAACATATTATGGCTGAA
CGTAATGTGCTCTTGAAAAATGTGAAACATCCGTTTTTGGTTGGATTGCATTATTCCTTCCAAACAACTG
AAAAGCTTTATTTTGTTCTGGATTTTGTTAATGGAGGGGAGCTTTTTTTCCACTTACAAAGAGAACGGTC
CTTTCCTGAGCACAGAGCTAGGTTTTACGCTGCTGAAATTGCTAGTGCATTGGGTTACTTACATTCCATC
AAAATAGTATACAGAGACTTGAAACCAGAAAATATTCTTTTGGATTCAGTAGGACATGTTGTCTTAACAG
ATTTTGGGCTTTGTAAAGAAGGAATTGCTATTTCTGACACCACTACCACATTTTGTGGGACACCAGAGTA
TCTTGCACCTGAAGTAATTAGAAAACAGCCCTATGACAATACTGTAGATTGGTGGTGCCTTGGGGCTGTT
CTGTATGAAATGCTGTATGGATTGCCTCCTTTTTATTGCCGAGATGTTGCTGAAATGTATGACAATATCC
TTCACAAACCCCTAAGTTTGAGGCCAGGAGTGAGTCTTACAGCCTGGTCCATTCTGGAAGAACTCCTAGA
AAAAGACAGGCAAAATCGACTTGGTGCCAAGGAAGACTTTCTTGAAATTCAGAATCATCCTTTTTTTGAA
TCACTCAGCTGGGCTGACCTTGTACAAAAGAAGATTCCACCACCATTTAATCCTAATGTGGCTGGACCAG
ATGATATCAGAAACTTTGACACAGCATTTACAGAAGAAACAGTTCCATATTCTGTGTGTGTATCTTCTGA
CTATTCTATAGTGAATGCCAGTGTATTGGAGGCAGATGATGCATTCGTTGGTTTCTCTTATGCACCTCCT
TCAGAAGACTTATTTTTGTGA
