>Addgene plasmid #23599 | pDONR223-SGK3 | addgene partial sequence | sequence record 29399 | 23599 with M13pUC-fwd
AGCTCGGGCCCAATAATGATTTTATTTTGACTGATAGTGACCTGTTCGTTGCAACAAATTGATGAGCAAT
GCTTTTTTATAATGCCAACTTTGTACAAAAAAGTTGGCATGCAAAGAGATCACACCATGGACTACAAGGA
AAGCTGCCCAAGTGTAAGCATTCCCAGCTCCGATGAACACAGAGAGAAAAAGAAGAGGTTTACTGTTTAT
AAAGTTCTGGTTTCAGTGGGAAGAAGTGAATGGTTTGTCTTCAGGAGATATGCAGAGTTTGATAAACTTT
ATAACACTTTAAAAAAACAGTTTCCTGCTATGGCCCTGAAGATTCCTGCCAAGAGAATATTTGGTGATAA
TTTTGATCCAGATTTTATTAAACAAAGACGAGCAGGACTAAACGAATTCATTCAGAACCTAGTTAGGTAT
CCAGAACTTTATAACCATCCAGATGTCAGAGCATTCCTTCAAATGGACAGTCCAAAACACCAGTCAGATC
CATCTGAAGATGAGGATGAAAGAAGTTCTCAGAAGCTACACTCTACCTCACAGAACATCAACCTGGGACC
GTCTGGAAATCCTCATGCCAAACCAACTGACTTTGATTTCTTAAAAGTTATTGGAAAAGGCAGCTTTGGC
AAGGTTCTTCTTGCAAAACGGAAACTGGATGGAAAATTTTATGCTGTCAAAGTGTTACAGAAAAAAATAG
TTCTCAACAG
