[The description below was written by a language model from this plasmid's Addgene catalogue record.]
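Description:
pDONR223-SGK3 is a Gateway entry-type clone built on the Invitrogen pDONR223 donor backbone (about 5 kb without insert) carrying the human SGK3 open reading frame, also known as serum/glucocorticoid regulated kinase-like, CISK or SGKL. The roughly 1.5 kb insert was introduced by Gateway recombination, so the ORF should sit between recombination sites that allow it to be moved in a single step into compatible destination vectors. The plasmid is maintained in standard E. coli cloning strains such as DH5alpha as a high-copy replicon and is selected with spectinomycin. M13 forward and reverse priming sites flank the insert for sequence verification. No feature table accompanies the record, so the exact positions of the recombination sites, origin and resistance cassette are not documented here.

The ORF was deliberately cloned without a stop codon. This "open" configuration lets the coding sequence be recombined in frame into a destination vector that supplies a C-terminal epitope tag of choice together with the stop codon. The donor plasmid is a shuttle and storage vector rather than an expression construct: the record lists no promoter for the insert, and the depositors state that it should not be used directly for transfection. For expression in mammalian cells, they point to a companion set of four custom lentiviral destination vectors (pLX301 to pLX304), supplied separately. The clone belongs to a kit of kinase ORFs, and the associated publication examined resistance to RAF inhibition through reactivation of the MAP kinase pathway, consistent with use in gain-of-function expression screens.
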