Addgene plasmid #23599: pDONR223-SGK3
Depositing lab: William Hahn & David Root. Depositing organization: Dana-Farber Cancer Institute. Publication: COT drives resistance to RAF inhibition through MAP kinase pathway reactivation. Johannessen CM, Boehm JS, Kim SY, Thomas SR, Wardwell L, Johnson LA, Emery CM, Stransky N, Cogdill AP, Barretina J, Caponigro G, Hieronymus H, Murray RR, Salehi-Ashtiani K, Hill DE, Vidal M, Zhao JJ, Yang X, Alkan O, Kim S, Harris JL, Wilson CJ, Myer VE, Finan PM, Root DE, Roberts TM, Golub T, Flaherty KT, Dummer R, Weber BL, Sellers WR, Schlegel R, Wargo JA, Hahn WC, Garraway LA. Nature. 2010 Dec 16;468(7326):968-72. doi: 10.1038/nature09627 PubMed 21107320.
Backbone
  Vector backbone: pDONR223
  Backbone manufacturer: Invitrogen
  Backbone size w/o insert (bp): 5005
  Vector type: Gateway Donor vector
Growth in bacteria
  Bacterial resistance: Spectinomycin, 50 μg/mL
  Growth temperature: 37°C
  Growth strain: DH5alpha
  Copy number: High Copy
Gene/Insert
  Gene/Insert name: SGK3 (alt name: serum/glucocorticoid regulated kinase-like)
  Species: H. sapiens (human)
  Insert size (bp): 1491
  Entrez Gene: SGK3 (a.k.a. CISK, SGK2, SGKL)
  Cloning method: Gateway Cloning
  Sequencing primers: 5′ M13pUC-fwd; 3′ M13rev
Terms and licenses: Academic/Nonprofit Terms; Industry Terms: Not Available to Industry
Depositor comments: The ORF has no Stop codon. This design enables easy recombination into a destination vector to add an epitope tag of choice and Stop codon to the ORF. Do NOT use this plasmid directly for transfections. A set of 4 custom lentiviral vectors is available ( pLX301 (http://www.addgene.org/25895/) , pLX302 (http://www.addgene.org/25896/) , pLX303 (http://www.addgene.org/25897/) , pLX304 (http://www.addgene.org/25890/) ) to be used to express these ORFs in mammalian cells. These plasmids are not included in the kit and must be ordered separately.
How to cite: pDONR223-SGK3 was a gift from William Hahn & David Root (Addgene plasmid # 23599 ; http://n2t.net/addgene:23599 ; RRID:Addgene_23599)
